Addgene plasmid #235968: pME_G_0_5-6_012_OC3'7
Purpose: 3' Operon Connector 7 in the M2 position used to construct operons
Depositing lab: Tobias Erb. Depositing organization: Max Planck Institute for Terrestrial Microbiology. Publication: A modular high-throughput approach for advancing synthetic biology in the chloroplast of Chlamydomonas. Inckemann RM, Chotel T, Burgis M, Brinkmann CK, Andreas L, Baumann J, Sharma P, Klose M, Barrett J, Ries F, Paczia N, Glatter T, Mackinder LCM, Willmund F, Erb TJ. Nat Plants. 2025 Nov;11(11):2332-2349. doi: 10.1038/s41477-025-02126-2. Epub 2025 Nov 3. PubMed 41184475.
Backbone
  Vector backbone: pME_Cp_UAV_GFP
  Backbone size w/o insert (bp): 2101
  Vector type: Synthetic Biology
Growth in bacteria
  Bacterial resistance: Chloramphenicol, 25 μg/mL
  Growth temperature: 37°C
  Growth strain: DH5alpha
  Copy number: High Copy
Gene/Insert
  Gene/Insert name: OC3'7
  Species: Synthetic
  Insert size (bp): 21
  Cloning method: Restriction Enzyme; 5′ cloning site BsaI (destroyed during cloning); 3′ cloning site BsaI (destroyed during cloning)
  Sequencing primers: 5′ CGTATCACGAGGCAGAATTTC; 3′ CCTGCATAACGCGAAGTAATC
Terms and licenses: Academic/Nonprofit Terms; Industry Terms: Not Available to Industry
Depositor comments: Please visit https://doi.org/10.1101/2024.05.08.593163 for bioRxiv preprint.
How to cite: pME_G_0_5-6_012_OC3'7 was a gift from Tobias Erb (Addgene plasmid # 235968 ; http://n2t.net/addgene:235968 ; RRID:Addgene_235968)
