[The description below was written by a language model from this plasmid's Addgene catalogue record and pLannotate feature annotations shown in this document.]
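Description:
pME_G_0_5-6_012_OC3'7 is a small, level-0-style part plasmid from a modular cloning toolkit developed for synthetic biology in the Chlamydomonas chloroplast. It is built on the pME_Cp_UAV_GFP acceptor backbone (about 2.1 kb), into which the part was inserted through BsaI sites that were destroyed in the process. This is typical of Golden Gate-type assembly, in which a placeholder (here presumably the GFP dropout implied by the backbone name) is replaced by the part. The sequenced plasmid is 2,122 nt. It is maintained in E. coli at high copy through a ColE1/pUC-type origin and selected with chloramphenicol, with resistance provided by the cat gene under its native promoter and followed by the lambda t0 terminator.

The payload is a 21 bp synthetic sequence, the 3' Operon Connector 7 (OC3'7), described as occupying the M2 position and used to construct operons. It is too short to have been annotated, but by position it lies between the BioBrick suffix and prefix remnants that frame the cloning site. A his operon terminator on one side and a putative bacterial terminator on the other insulate that site from transcription elsewhere in the backbone. The plasmid carries no promoter, coding sequence or reporter as cargo, so it serves purely as a storage and donor vector for a connector element. The record does not spell out the mechanism, but such connectors generally provide defined junctions that allow separately assembled units to be joined in a set order into multigene operons in higher-level assemblies. The plasmid is therefore a building block for chloroplast expression designs, not a construct with a function of its own.
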