Features (pLannotate 1.2.2; 8 found; start..end, strand, type, name):
      2..45      +  terminator     bacterial terminator: putative bacterial transcription terminator
    131..228     +  promoter       cat promoter: promoter of the E. coli cat gene encoding chloramphenicol acetyltransferase
    229..885     +  CDS            cat: CAT_ECOLX - Experimental evidence at protein level: Swiss-Prot protein existence level 1. This enzyme is an effector of chloramphenicol resistance in bacteria. From Escherichia coli. This protein is used as a marker in many commonly used cloning vectors, such as pACYC184.
    909..1003    +  terminator     lambda t0 terminator: transcription terminator from phage lambda
   1186..1774    +  rep_origin     ori: high-copy-number ColE1/pMB1/pBR322/pUC origin of replication
   1969..2026    -  terminator     his operon terminator: This putative transcriptin terminator from the E. coli his operon has a 2-bp deletion introduced during synthesis. Its efficiency has not been determined.
   2027..2046    -  misc_feature   BioBrick suffix: universal suffix for all parts
   2100..2121    -  misc_feature   BioBrick prefix: BioBrick prefix for parts that do not start with "ATG"
>Addgene plasmid #235968 | pME_G_0_5-6_012_OC3'7 | addgene full sequence | sequence record 471535 | Addgene NGS Result
AGAAATCATCCTTAGCGAAAGCTAAGGATTTTTTTTATCTGAAATTCTGCCTCGTGATACGCCTATTTTT
ATAGGTTAATGTCATGATAATAATGGTTTCTTAGACGTCAGGTGGCACTCGAGTTGATCGGGCACGTAAG
AGGTTCCAACTTTCACCATAATGAAATAAGATCACTACCGGGCGTATTTTTTGAGTTATCGAGATTTTCA
GGAGCTAAGGAAGCTAAAATGGAGAAAAAAATCACTGGATATACCACCGTTGATATATCCCAATGGCATC
GTAAAGAACATTTTGAGGCATTTCAGTCAGTTGCTCAATGTACCTATAACCAGACCGTTCAGCTGGATAT
TACGGCCTTTTTAAAGACCGTAAAGAAAAATAAGCACAAGTTTTATCCGGCCTTTATTCACATTCTTGCC
CGCCTGATGAATGCTCATCCGGAATTTCGTATGGCAATGAAAGACGGTGAGCTGGTGATATGGGATAGTG
TTCACCCTTGTTACACCGTTTTCCATGAGCAAACTGAAACGTTTTCATCACTCTGGAGTGAATACCACGA
CGATTTCCGGCAGTTTCTACACATATATTCGCAAGATGTGGCGTGTTACGGTGAAAACCTGGCCTATTTC
CCTAAAGGGTTTATTGAGAATATGTTTTTCGTATCAGCCAATCCCTGGGTGAGTTTCACCAGTTTTGATT
TAAACGTGGCCAATATGGACAACTTCTTCGCCCCCGTTTTCACCATGGGCAAATATTATACGCAAGGCGA
CAAGGTGCTGATGCCGCTGGCGATTCAGGTTCATCATGCCGTTTGTGATGGCTTCCATGTCGGCAGAATG
CTTAATGAATTACAACAGTACTGCGACGAGTGGCAGGGCGGGGCGTAATTTGATATCGAGCTCGCTTGGA
CTCCTGTTGATAGATCCAGTAATGACCTCAGAACTCCATCTGGATTTGTTCAGAACGCTCGGTTGCCGCC
GGGCGTTTTTTATTGGTGAGAATCCAAGCCTCGAGCTGTCAGACCAAGTTTACTCATATATACTTTAGAT
TGATTTAAAACTTCATTTTTAATTTAAAAGGATCTAGGTGAAGATCCTTTTTGATAATCTCATGACCAAA
ATCCCTTAACGTGAGTTTTCGTTCCACTGAGCGTCAGACCCCGTAGAAAAGATCAAAGGATCTTCTTGAG
ATCCTTTTTTTCTGCGCGTAATCTGCTGCTTGCAAACAAAAAAACCACCGCTACCAGCGGTGGTTTGTTT
GCCGGATCAAGAGCTACCAACTCTTTTTCCGAAGGTAACTGGCTTCAGCAGAGCGCAGATACCAAATACT
GTTCTTCTAGTGTAGCCGTAGTTAGGCCACCACTTCAAGAACTCTGTAGCACCGCCTACATACCTCGCTC
TGCTAATCCTGTTACCAGTGGCTGCTGCCAGTGGCGATAAGTCGTGTCTTACCGGGTTGGACTCAAGACG
ATAGTTACCGGATAAGGCGCAGCGGTCGGGCTGAACGGGGGGTTCGTGCACACAGCCCAGCTTGGAGCGA
ACGACCTACACCGAACTGAGATACCTACAGCGTGAGCTATGAGAAAGCGCCACGCTTCCCGAAGGGAGAA
AGGCGGACAGGTATCCGGTAAGCGGCAGGGTCGGAACAGGAGAGCGCACGAGGGAGCTTCCAGGGGGAAA
CGCCTGGTATCTTTATAGTCCTGTCGGGTTTCGCCACCTCTGACTTGAGCGTCGATTTTTGTGATGCTCG
TCAGGGGGGCGGAGCCTGTGGAAAAACGCCAGCAACGCGGCCTTTTTACGGTTCCTGGCCTTTTGCTGGC
CTTTTGCTCACATGTTCTTTCCTGCGTTATCCCCTGATTCTGTGGATAACCGTATTACCGCCTTTGAGTG
AGCTGATACCGCTCGCCGCAGCCGAACGACCGAGCGCAGCGAGTCAGTGAGCGAGGAAGCCTGCATAACG
CGAAGTAATCTTTTCGGTTTTAAAGAAAAAGGGCAGGGTGGTGACACCTTGCCCTTTTTTGCCGGACTGC
AGCGGCCGCTACTAGTCGCGATGAGTGGTCTCAGTCTCGTCTCCGTCTTTAAGCCGAGACCACTCATCGC
TCTAGAAGCGGCCGCGAATTCC
